>Addgene plasmid #245054 | ANF emiRFP 670 | addgene full sequence | sequence record 486464 | Addgene NGS Result
TGGCCTTTTGCTCACATGTTCTTTCCTGCGTTATCCCCTGATTCTGTGGATAACCGTATTACCGCCATGC
ATTAGTTATTAATAGTAATCAATTACGGGGTCATTAGTTCATAGCCCATATATGGAGTTCCGCGTTACAT
AACTTACGGTAAATGGCCCGCCTGGCTGACCGCCCAACGACCCCCGCCCATTGACGTCAATAATGACGTA
TGTTCCCATAGTAACGCCAATAGGGACTTTCCATTGACGTCAATGGGTGGAGTATTTACGGTAAACTGCC
CACTTGGCAGTACATCAAGTGTATCATATGCCAAGTACGCCCCCTATTGACGTCAATGACGGTAAATGGC
CCGCCTGGCATTATGCCCAGTACATGACCTTATGGGACTTTCCTACTTGGCAGTACATCTACGTATTAGT
CATCGCTATTACCATGGTGATGCGGTTTTGGCAGTACATCAATGGGCGTGGATAGCGGTTTGACTCACGG
GGATTTCCAAGTCTCCACCCCATTGACGTCAATGGGAGTTTGTTTTGGCACCAAAATCAACGGGACTTTC
CAAAATGTCGTAACAACTCCGCCCCATTGACGCAAATGGGCGGTAGGCGTGTACGGTGGGAGGTCTATAT
AAGCAGAGCTGGTTTAGTGAACCGTCAGATCCGCTAGCGCTACCGGACTCAGATCTCGAGATGGGCTCCT
TCTCCATCACCAAGGGCTTCTTCCTCTTCCTGGCCTTTTGGCTCCCAGGCCATATTGGAGCAAATCCCGT
ATACAGTGCGGTGTCCAACACAGATCTGATGGATTTCAAGAACCTGCTAGACCACCTGGAGGAGAAGATG
CCGGTAGAAGATGAGGTCATGCCTCCGCAGGCCCTGAGCGAGCAGACCGATGAAGCGGGGGCGGCACTTA
GCTCCCTCTCTGAGGTGCCTCCCTGGACTGGGGAAGTCAACCCGTCTCAGAGAGATGGAGGTGCTCTCGG
GCGCGGCCCCTGGGACCCCTCCGATAGATCTGCCCTCTTGAAAAGCAAACTGAGGGCTCTGCTCGCTGGC
CCTCGGAGCCTGCGAAGGTCAAGCTGCTTCGGGGGTAGGATTGACAGGATTGGAGCCCAGAGCGGACTAG
GCTGCAACAGCTTCCGGTACCGTCGTGGCGGCGGACCGGTCGCCACCATGGCGGAAGGCTCCGTCGCCAG
GCAGCCTGACCTCTTGACCTGCGAACATGAAGAGATCCACCTCGCCGGCTCGATCCAGCCGCATGGCGCG
CTTCTGGTCGTCAGCGAACATGATCATCGCGTCATCCAGGCCAGCGCCAACGCCGCGGAATTTCTGAATC
TCGGAAGCGTACTCGGCGTTCCGCTCGCCGAGATCGACGGCGATCTGTTGATCAAGATCCTGCCGCATCT
CGATCCCACCGCCGAAGGCATGCCGGTCGCGGTGCGCTGCCGGATCGGCAATCCCTCTACGGAGTACTGC
GGTCTGATGCATCGGCCTCCGGAAGGCGGGCTGATCATCGAACTCGAACGTGCCGGCCCGTCGATCGATC
TGTCAGGCACGCTGGCGCCGGCGCTGGAGCGGATCCGCACGGCGGGTTCACTGCGCGCGCTGTGCGATGA
CACCGTGCTGCTGTTTCAGCAGTGCACCGGCTACGACCGGGTGATGGTGTATCGTTTCGATGAGCAAGGC
CACGGCCTGGTATTCTCCGAGTGCCATGTGCCTGGGCTCGAATCCTATTTCGGCAACCGCTATCCGTCGT
CGACTGTCCCGCAGATGGCGCGGCAGCTGTACGTGCGGCAGCGCGTCCGCGTGCTGGTCGACGTCACCTA
TCAGCCGGTGCCGCTGGAGCCGCGGCTGTCGCCGCTGACCGGGCGCGATCTCGACATGTCGGGCTGCTTC
CTGCGCTCGATGTCGCCGTGCCATCTGCAGTTCCTGAAGGACATGGGCGTGCGCGCCACCCTGGCGGTGT
CGCTGGTGGTCGGCGGCAAGCTGTGGGGCCTGGTTGTCTGTCACCATTATCTGCCGCGCTTCATCCGTTT
CGAGCTGCGGGCGATCTGCAAACGGCTCGCCGAAAGGATCGCGACGCGGATCACCGCGCTTGAGAGCTAA
TCTAGATCATAATCAGCCATACCACATTTGTAGAGGTTTTACTTGCTTTAAAAAACCTCCCACACCTCCC
CCTGAACCTGAAACATAAAATGAATGCAATTGTTGTTGTTAACTTGTTTATTGCAGCTTATAATGGTTAC
AAATAAAGCAATAGCATCACAAATTTCACAAATAAAGCATTTTTTTCACTGCATTCTAGTTGTGGTTTGT
CCAAACTCATCAATGTATCTTAAGGCGTAAATTGTAAGCGTTAATATTTTGTTAAAATTCGCGTTAAATT
TTTGTTAAATCAGCTCATTTTTTAACCAATAGGCCGAAATCGGCAAAATCCCTTATAAATCAAAAGAATA
GACCGAGATAGGGT
[37 nt withheld, positions 2465-2501]
AAAGAACGTGGACTCCAACGTCAAAGG
[49 nt withheld, positions 2529-2577]
T
[91 nt withheld, positions 2579-2669]
G
[124 nt withheld, positions 2671-2794]
CAGGTGGCACTTTTCGGGGAAATGTGCGCGGAACCCCTATTTGTTTATTTTTCTAAATACATTCAAATAT
GTATCCGCTCATGAGACAATAACCCTGATAAATGCTTCAATAATATTGAAAAAGGAAGAGTCCTGAGGCG
GAAAGAACCAGCTGTGGAATGTGTGTCAGTTAGGGTGTGGAAAGTCCCCAGGCTCCCCAGCAGGCAGAAG
TATGCAAAGCATGCATCTCAATTAGTCAGCAACCAGGTGTGGAAAGTCCCCAGGCTCCCCAGCAGGCAGA
AGTATGCAAAGCATGCATCTCAATTAGTCAGCAACCATAGTCCCGCCCCTAACTCCGCCCATCCCGCCCC
TAACTCCGCCCAGTTCCGCCCATTCTCCGCCCCATGGCTGACTAATTTTTTTTATTTATGCAGAGGCCGA
GGCCGCCTCGGCCTCTGAGCTATTCCAGAAGTAGTGAGGAGGCTTTTTTGGAGGCCTAGGCTTTTGCAAA
GATCGATCAAGAGACAGGATGAGGATCGTTTCGCATGATTGAACAAGATGGATTGCACGCAGGTTCTCCG
GCCGCTTGGGTGGAGAGGCTATTCGGCTATGACTGGGCACAACAGACAATCGGCTGCTCTGATGCCGCCG
TGTTCCGGCTGTCAGCGCAGGGGCGCCCGGTTCTTTTTGTCAAGACCGACCTGTCCGGTGCCCTGAATGA
ACTGCAAGACGAGGCAGCGCGGCTATCGTGGCTGGCCACGACGGGCGTTCCTTGCGCAGCTGTGCTCGAC
GTTGTCACTGAAGCGGGAAGGGACTGGCTGCTATTGGGCGAAGTGCCGGGGCAGGATCTCCTGTCATCTC
ACCTTGCTCCTGCCGAGAAAGTATCCATCATGGCTGATGCAATGCGGCGGCTGCATACGCTTGATCCGGC
TACCTGCCCATTCGACCACCAAGCGAAACATCGCATCGAGCGAGCACGTACTCGGATGGAAGCCGGTCTT
GTCGATCAGGATGATCTGGACGAAGAGCATCAGGGGCTCGCGCCAGCCGAACTGTTCGCCAGGCTCAAGG
CGAGCATGCCCGACGGCGAGGATCTCGTCGTGACCCATGGCGATGCCTGCTTGCCGAATATCATGGTGGA
AAATGGCCGCTTTTCTGGATTCATCGACTGTGGCCGGCTGGGTGTGGCGGACCGCTATCAGGACATAGCG
TTGGCTACCCGTGATATTGCTGAAGAGCTTGGCGGCGAATGGGCTGACCGCTTCCTCGTGCTTTACGGTA
TCGCCGCTCCCGATTCGCAGCGCATCGCCTTCTATCGCCTTCTTGACGAGTTCTTCTGAGCGGGACTCTG
GGGTTCGAAATGACCGACCAAGCGACGCCCAACCTGCCATCACGAGATTTCGATTCCACCGCCGCCTTCT
ATGAAAGGTTGGGCTTCGGAATCGTTTTCCGGGACGCCGGCTGGATGATCCTCCAGCGCGGGGATCTCAT
GCTGGAGTTCTTCGCCCACCCTAGGGGGAGGCTAACTGAAACACGGAAGGAGACAATACCGGAAGGAACC
CGCGCTATGACGGCAATAAAAAGACAGAATAAAACGCACGGTGTTGGGTCGTTTGTTCATAAACGCGGGG
TTCGGTCCCAGGGCTGGCACTCTGTCGATACCCCACCGAGACCCCATTGGGGCCAATACGCCCGCGTTTC
TTCCTTTTCCCCACCCCACCCCCCAAGTTCGGGTGAAGGCCCAGGGCTCGCAGCCAACGTCGGGGCGGCA
GGCCCTGCCATAGCCTCAGGTTACTCATATATACTTTAGATTGATTTAAAACTTCATTTTTAATTTAAAA
GGATCTAGGTGAAGATCCTTTTTGATAATCTCATGACCAAAATCCCTTAACGTGAGTTTTCGTTCCACTG
AGCGTCAGACCCCGTAGAAAAGATCAAAGGATCTTCTTGAGATCCTTTTTTTCTGCGCGTAATCTGCTGC
TTGCAAACAAAAAAACCACCGCTACCAGCGGTGGTTTGTTTGCCGGATCAAGAGCTACCAACTCTTTTTC
CGAAGGTAACTGGCTTCAGCAGAGCGCAGATACCAAATACTGTTCTTCTAGTGTAGCCGTAGTTAGGCCA
CCACTTCAAGAACTCTGTAGCACCGCCTACATACCTCGCTCTGCTAATCCTGTTACCAGTGGCTGCTGCC
AGTGGCGATAAGTCGTGTCTTACCGGGTTGGACTCAAGACGATAGTTACCGGATAAGGCGCAGCGGTCGG
GCTGAACGGGGGGTTCGTGCACACAGCCCAGCTTGGAGCGAACGACCTACACCGAACTGAGATACCTACA
GCGTGAGCTATGAGAAAGCGCCACGCTTCCCGAAGGGAGAAAGGCGGACAGGTATCCGGTAAGCGGCAGG
GTCGGAACAGGAGAGCGCACGAGGGAGCTTCCAGGGGGAAACGCCTGGTATCTTTATAGTCCTGTCGGGT
TTCGCCACCTCTGACTTGAGCGTCGATTTTTGTGATGCTCGTCAGGGGGGCGGAGCCTATGGAAAAACGC
CAGCAACGCGGCCTTTTTACGGTTCCTGGCCTTTTGC
Features (pLannotate 1.2.2; 16 found; start..end, strand, type, name):
      6..65      +  rep_origin     RSF ori (fragment): Plasmids containing the RSF 1030 origin of replication can be propagated in E. coli cells that contain additional plasmids with compatible origins.
    133..436     +  enhancer       CMV enhancer: human cytomegalovirus immediate early enhancer
    437..640     +  promoter       CMV promoter: human cytomegalovirus (CMV) immediate early promoter
    663..690     +  misc_feature   MCS (fragment): multiple cloning site
    691..1146    +  CDS            Nppa: ANF_RAT - Experimental evidence at protein level: Swiss-Prot protein existence level 1. [Atriopeptin-1]: May have a role in cardio-renal homeostasis through regulation of natriuresis and vasodilation. In vivo promotes natriuresis. In vitro, selectively vasodilates intestinal smooth muscle but not vascular smooth muscle strips. From Rattus norvegicus (Rat).
   1168..2097    +  CDS            emiRFP670: emiRFP670 is a basic (constitutively fluorescent) near ir fluorescent protein published in 2020, derived from Rhodopseudomonas palustris. It has low acid sensitivity. It requires the cofactor biliverdin for fluorescence.
   2105..2188    +  CDS            large T antigen (fragment): large T antigen from SV40 (simian virus 40)
   2211..2332    +  polyA_signal   SV40 poly(A) signal: SV40 polyadenylation signal
   2366..2794    -  rep_origin     f1 ori (sequence partly withheld): f1 bacteriophage origin of replication; arrow indicates direction of (+) strand synthesis
   2821..2925    +  promoter       AmpR promoter: bla
   2927..3284    +  promoter       SV40 promoter: SV40 enhancer and early promoter
   3319..4113    +  CDS            NeoR/KanR: aminoglycoside phosphotransferase from Tn5; aph(3')-II (or nptII); confers resistance to neomycin, kanamycin, and G418 (Geneticin®)
   4134..4286    +  CDS            ble (fragment): BLE_KLEPN - Experimental evidence at protein level: Swiss-Prot protein existence level 1. Binding protein with a strong affinity to the bleomycin family of antibiotics. Binds to CL990; an antimitotic-antibiotic compound. From Klebsiella pneumoniae.
   4345..4392    +  polyA_signal   HSV TK poly(A) signal: herpes simplex virus thymidine kinase polyadenylation signal (Cole and Stacy, 1985)
   4483..4499    -  polyA_signal   bGH poly(A) signal (fragment): bovine growth hormone polyadenylation signal
   4721..5309    +  rep_origin     ori: high-copy-number ColE1/pMB1/pBR322/pUC origin of replication
