[The description below was written by a language model from this plasmid's Addgene catalogue record and pLannotate feature annotations shown in this document.]
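Description:
ANF emiRFP 670 is a mammalian expression plasmid of about 5.4 kb built on an N1-type backbone, in which the fluorescent protein sits downstream of the cloning site so that it is fused to the C terminus of the inserted gene. It is propagated in E. coli from a high-copy ColE1/pUC origin and selected with kanamycin. The resistance cassette is the dual-purpose NeoR/KanR gene (Tn5 aminoglycoside phosphotransferase), preceded by both a bacterial bla promoter and the SV40 enhancer/early promoter and followed by an HSV TK polyadenylation signal. The same marker can therefore support G418 selection in mammalian cells. An f1 origin is also present. The short annotated fragments (RSF ori, ble, bGH poly(A), SV40 large T antigen) appear to be backbone remnants or partial matches rather than functional elements.

The payload is the rat Nppa coding sequence, which encodes the atrial natriuretic factor (ANF) precursor. It is joined through a short linker region to emiRFP670, a near-infrared fluorescent protein derived from a Rhodopseudomonas palustris bacteriophytochrome that needs biliverdin as its chromophore. Transcription is driven by the human cytomegalovirus immediate early enhancer and promoter and terminated by an SV40 poly(A) signal. As a secreted peptide hormone precursor, ANF directs the fusion into the regulated secretory pathway, so the fluorescent tag accumulates as cargo in secretory granules. The record gives the purpose as a mammalian secretory granule marker. Its far-red emission should allow it to be combined with green or red reporters in multicolour imaging, although the record does not describe specific applications. The cloning sites used to insert ANF are not recorded.
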