Addgene plasmid #245054: ANF emiRFP 670
Purpose: Mammalian secretory granule marker using ANF emiRFP marker
Depositing lab: Thomas Martin. Depositing organization: University of Wisconsin, Madison.
Backbone
  Vector backbone: N1
  Vector type: Mammalian Expression
Growth in bacteria
  Bacterial resistance: Kanamycin, 50 μg/mL
  Growth temperature: 37°C
  Growth strain: DH5alpha
  Copy number: High Copy
Gene/Insert
  Gene/Insert name: ANF
  Species: R. norvegicus (rat)
  Entrez Gene: NPPA (a.k.a. ANF, ANP, ATFB6, ATRST2, CDD, CDD-ANF, CDP, PND)
  Tag / fusion protein: emiRFP 670 (C terminal on insert)
  Cloning method: Restriction Enzyme; 5′ cloning site Unknown (unknown if destroyed)
Terms and licenses: Academic/Nonprofit Terms; Industry Terms: Not Available to Industry
How to cite: ANF emiRFP 670 was a gift from Thomas Martin (Addgene plasmid # 245054 ; http://n2t.net/addgene:245054 ; RRID:Addgene_245054)
